Addgene plasmid #181935: pPOTv7.1-phleo-mNG
Purpose: Trypanosoma brucei PCR only tagging (pPOT) vector for endogenous gene tagging
Depositing lab: Samuel Dean. Depositing organization: University of Warwick. Publication: A comprehensive toolkit for protein localization and functional analysis in trypanosomatids. Paterou A, Saez Conde J, Tyc J, Sunter JD, Vaughan S, Gull K, Dean S. Open Biol. 2025 Apr;15(4):240361. doi: 10.1098/rsob.240361. Epub 2025 Apr 2. PubMed 40169015.
Backbone
  Vector backbone: pPOT
  Vector type: Unspecified
Growth in bacteria
  Bacterial resistance: Ampicillin, 100 μg/mL
  Growth temperature: 37°C
  Growth strain: NEB Stable
  Copy number: High Copy
Gene/Insert
  Gene/Insert name: mNG
  Species: Synthetic
  Promoter: read through
  Cloning method: Restriction Enzyme; 5′ cloning site HindIII (not destroyed); 3′ cloning site BamHI (not destroyed)
  Sequencing primers: 5′ cTATGGGTTCTGGTAGTG; 3′ cTTAACTACCCGATCCTG
Terms and licenses: Academic/Nonprofit Terms; Industry Terms: Not Available to Industry
Depositor comments: Please visit https://doi.org/10.1101/2023.04.21.537815 for bioRxiv preprint.
How to cite: pPOTv7.1-phleo-mNG was a gift from Samuel Dean (Addgene plasmid # 181935 ; http://n2t.net/addgene:181935 ; RRID:Addgene_181935)
