[The description below was written by a language model from this plasmid's Addgene catalogue record and pLannotate feature annotations shown in this document.]
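Description:
pPOTv7.1-phleo-mNG is a 5,342 bp "PCR only tagging" (pPOT) template plasmid for tagging genes at their endogenous loci in Trypanosoma brucei. It is not designed to be maintained or expressed as a plasmid in the parasite. It serves as a PCR template from which tagging amplicons are made, with locus targeting normally supplied by homology sequences on the primers so that the product integrates by homologous recombination. In E. coli it is propagated as a high-copy plasmid through a ColE1/pUC-type origin with ampicillin selection (AmpR under its own bla promoter). The backbone also carries remnants of a general cloning vector: an f1 origin, a bom fragment, lacZα and lacI fragments, the lac promoter/operator with a CAP site, and flanking T7 and SP6 promoters.

The payload is a synthetic mNeonGreen (mNG) coding sequence, a bright, rapidly maturing monomeric green/yellow fluorescent protein, cloned between retained HindIII and BamHI sites. It is flanked on both sides, in the same orientation, by a copy of the ble gene from Streptoalloteichus hindustanus, which confers resistance to phleomycin/bleomycin-family drugs. This symmetric marker–tag–marker layout is consistent with the pPOT design, in which one template yields either a marker-then-tag amplicon for N-terminal tagging or a tag-then-marker amplicon for C-terminal tagging. The unannotated stretches between the coding sequences presumably hold linkers and trypanosome RNA-processing regions, but the record does not identify them. No dedicated promoter is present: the catalogue lists "read through", meaning expression depends on transcription of the target locus after integration. The two sequence records (sequencing result and depositor sequence) give essentially identical annotations. The plasmid is typically used for protein localisation studies.
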