Features (pLannotate 1.2.2; 15 found; start..end, strand, type, name):
    171..542     +  CDS            ble: BLE_STRHI - Experimental evidence at protein level: Swiss-Prot protein existence level 1. Binding protein with a strong affinity to the bleomycin family of antibiotics. From Streptoalloteichus hindustanus.
    939..1646    +  CDS            mNeonGreen: mNeonGreen is a basic (constitutively fluorescent) green/yellow fluorescent protein published in 2013, derived from Branchiostoma lanceolatum. It is reported to be a very rapidly-maturing monomer with moderate acid sensitivity.
   2049..2420    +  CDS            ble: BLE_STRHI - Experimental evidence at protein level: Swiss-Prot protein existence level 1. Binding protein with a strong affinity to the bleomycin family of antibiotics. From Streptoalloteichus hindustanus.
   2467..2485    -  promoter       SP6 promoter: promoter for bacteriophage SP6 RNA polymerase
   2527..2543    -  protein_bind   lac operator: The lac repressor binds to the lac operator to inhibit transcription in E. coli. This inhibition can be relieved by adding lactose or isopropyl-β-D-thiogalactopyranoside (IPTG). lac repressor encoded by lacI
   2551..2581    -  promoter       lac promoter: promoter for the E. coli lac operon
   2596..2617    -  protein_bind   CAP binding site: CAP binding activates transcription in the presence of cAMP. E. coli catabolite activator protein
   2630..2722    -  CDS            lacI (fragment): lac repressor; lacI; The lac repressor binds to the lac operator to inhibit transcription in E. coli. This inhibition can be relieved by adding lactose or isopropyl-β-D-thiogalactopyranoside (IPTG).
   2905..3493    -  rep_origin     ori: high-copy-number ColE1/pMB1/pBR322/pUC origin of replication
   3664..4524    -  CDS            AmpR: β-lactamase; bla; confers resistance to ampicillin, carbenicillin, and related antibiotics
   4525..4629    -  promoter       AmpR promoter: bla
   4656..4706    +  misc_feature   bom (fragment): basis of mobility region from pBR322
   4707..5162    -  rep_origin     f1 ori (sequence partly withheld): f1 bacteriophage origin of replication; arrow indicates direction of (+) strand synthesis
   5166..5323    -  CDS            lacZα (fragment): LacZα fragment of β-galactosidase; lacZ fragment
   5326..2       +  promoter       T7 promoter (across the origin): promoter for bacteriophage T7 RNA polymerase
>Addgene plasmid #181935 | pPOTv7.1-phleo-mNG | addgene full sequence | sequence record 355613 | Addgene NGS Result
GGGCGAATTGGGCCCGTATAATGCAGACCTGCTGCAAGCTAGGGGCACAGCAAGGTCTTCTGAAATTCAT
GTTTTTTTTTTTTTTACTCTGCATTGCAGTCTCCGCTCTTATTTAGTTTTGCTTTACGTAAGGTCTCGTT
GCTGCCATAAAATAAGCTCTAGTGGAATTCATGGCTAAACTCACTTCTGCTGTACCAGTACTCACTGCTA
GAGATGTAGCTGGAGCTGTAGAGTTCTGGACTGATAGACTCGGATTCTCTAGAGATTTCGTAGAGGATGA
TTTCGCTGGAGTAGTAAGAGATGATGTAACTCTCTTCATATCTGCTGTACAAGATCAAGTAGTACCAGAT
AACACTCTCGCTTGGGTATGGGTAAGAGGACTCGATGAGCTCTACGCTGAGTGGTCTGAGGTAGTATCTA
CTAACTTCAGAGATGCTTCTGGACCAGCTATGACTGAGATAGGAGAGCAACCGTGGGGAAGAGAGTTCGC
TCTCAGAGATCCAGCTGGAAACTGCGTACACTTCGTAGCTGAGGAGCAAGATTAACCATGGTGCCCATTT
AGTTGGCCTTTCCCTTGTCTCGTGTCTTTTCCGTGGAAAGGTTCCCGGAGTAATCTGATGGCACAGCAGG
GAGGTGCGCCTGCAGGTTGGTTAGGAAGGGGGGATGATGTAAAAGAAGAAAATGGGGGGATTCGAGCCCC
ACGCGTTGCTCAAGCTGTGTAGCGCAGGCGTTTCCTTACATATTTCTCTAACAGGCACGGAAGCCTAACA
AATACACTTGGCTTATTTTTTTGCCCCCTCATGTCTTGTACAAATATTTGCGATAGCTTAGCTATCAGCC
ACATTAATCAAACAAGTATACCAACAAGCCCGAAAACAGAAACTCAACTGCAACGGGTACCTATGGGTTC
TGGTAGTGGTTCCGGTTCCGGTTCTAAGCTTGTCTCGAAAGGTGAGGAAGACAATATGGCCAGCTTGCCA
GCAACGCACGAGCTTCATATATTTGGGTCGATCAACGGTGTGGATTTCGACATGGTGGGTCAAGGCACAG
GTAATCCTAATGACGGGTATGAAGAACTCAATTTGAAGAGCACTAAGGGAGATCTCCAGTTTTCCCCGTG
GATTCTTGTGCCGCATATTGGTTATGGTTTTCATCAGTACTTACCATACCCCGATGGAATGTCGCCCTTC
CAAGCAGCTATGGTGGACGGCTCGGGGTATCAAGTACATCGCACCATGCAATTTGAGGACGGAGCATCCC
TCACCGTAAACTACCGCTATACGTATGAGGGGAGCCACATAAAAGGTGAGGCTCAAGTTAAAGGCACAGG
CTTCCCAGCTGACGGCCCGGTCATGACCAATTCATTAACCGCTGCTGATTGGTGCCGTTCTAAGAAGACC
TACCCTAACGACAAGACGATCATTAGTACTTTTAAGTGGAGTTATACCACAGGAAACGGAAAGCGGTATC
GAAGCACTGCTCGAACAACCTACACATTTGCGAAGCCAATGGCCGCGAACTACTTGAAGAACCAGCCAAT
GTATGTGTTTCGAAAAACGGAACTGAAGCATTCGAAAACCGAGCTTAATTTTAAAGAGTGGCAGAAGGCG
TTTACAGACGTGATGGGGATGGACGAATTGTATAAGGGATCCGGATCAGGATCTGGATCAGGATCGGGTA
GTTAAGAGCTCCGCTGCGCTTAAATGTCTTTCATTATAATCAATGTATAACCTTTATGTAGTATTTCAAT
CTATGCCGCTGTGTACGTGCACTGCGGTGCCTATCCTTCGGCATTAGAGAGTCACTGTTTGTGTAGATCG
TAGCTGCATGTCTGACATCTGGTTCATTAGTGCCGTTTTGAGTCTGCACTGTTGTGCAACTTGATATTCA
TCACTGCACACCAACCGTGTGTTTCCTCCTTTGGGTGCACCCTTTAATCCTTGTCTTCTCCTTTTTTGTC
TCTTTCCCCCTCGAAAAGGTGTCAAACTACTGCCGCATAAACTACGGTTATCCCAAATTTAAGAGAAAGC
AATAAAGCATCAGCTAGCATGGCTAAACTCACTTCTGCTGTACCAGTACTCACTGCTAGAGATGTAGCTG
GAGCTGTAGAGTTCTGGACTGATAGACTCGGATTCTCTAGAGATTTCGTAGAGGATGATTTCGCTGGAGT
AGTAAGAGATGATGTAACTCTCTTCATATCTGCTGTACAAGATCAAGTAGTACCAGATAACACTCTCGCT
TGGGTATGGGTAAGAGGACTCGATGAGCTCTACGCTGAGTGGTCTGAGGTAGTATCTACTAACTTCAGAG
ATGCTTCTGGACCAGCTATGACTGAGATAGGAGAGCAACCGTGGGGAAGAGAGTTCGCTCTCAGAGATCC
AGCTGGAAACTGCGTACACTTCGTAGCTGAGGAGCAAGATTAACTCGAGGCACAGGTCTCTCAAATTGGA
TGCATAGCTTGAGTATTCTATAGTGTCACCTAAATAGCTTGGCGTAATCATGGTCATAGCTGTTTCCTGT
GTGAAATTGTTATCCGCTCACAATTCCACACAACATACGAGCCGGAAGCATAAAGTGTAAAGCCTGGGGT
GCCTAATGAGTGAGCTAACTCACATTAATTGCGTTGCGCTCACTGCCCGCTTTCCAGTCGGGAAACCTGT
CGTGCCAGCTGCATTAATGAATCGGCCAACGCGCGGGGAGAGGCGGTTTGCGTATTGGGCGCTCTTCCGC
TTCCTCGCTCACTGACTCGCTGCGCTCGGTCGTTCGGCTGCGGCGAGCGGTATCAGCTCACTCAAAGGCG
GTAATACGGTTATCCACAGAATCAGGGGATAACGCAGGAAAGAACATGTGAGCAAAAGGCCAGCAAAAGG
CCAGGAACCGTAAAAAGGCCGCGTTGCTGGCGTTTTTCCATAGGCTCCGCCCCCCTGACGAGCATCACAA
AAATCGACGCTCAAGTCAGAGGTGGCGAAACCCGACAGGACTATAAAGATACCAGGCGTTTCCCCCTGGA
AGCTCCCTCGTGCGCTCTCCTGTTCCGACCCTGCCGCTTACCGGATACCTGTCCGCCTTTCTCCCTTCGG
GAAGCGTGGCGCTTTCTCATAGCTCACGCTGTAGGTATCTCAGTTCGGTGTAGGTCGTTCGCTCCAAGCT
GGGCTGTGTGCACGAACCCCCCGTTCAGCCCGACCGCTGCGCCTTATCCGGTAACTATCGTCTTGAGTCC
AACCCGGTAAGACACGACTTATCGCCACTGGCAGCAGCCACTGGTAACAGGATTAGCAGAGCGAGGTATG
TAGGCGGTGCTACAGAGTTCTTGAAGTGGTGGCCTAACTACGGCTACACTAGAAGAACAGTATTTGGTAT
CTGCGCTCTGCTGAAGCCAGTTACCTTCGGAAAAAGAGTTGGTAGCTCTTGATCCGGCAAACAAACCACC
GCTGGTAGCGGTGGTTTTTTTGTTTGCAAGCAGCAGATTACGCGCAGAAAAAAAGGATCTCAAGAAGATC
CTTTGATCTTTTCTACGGGGTCTGACGCTCAGTGGAACGAAAACTCACGTTAAGGGATTTTGGTCATGAG
ATTATCAAAAAGGATCTTCACCTAGATCCTTTTAAATTAAAAATGAAGTTTTAAATCAATCTAAAGTATA
TATGAGTAAACTTGGTCTGACAGTTACCAATGCTTAATCAGTGAGGCACCTATCTCAGCGATCTGTCTAT
TTCGTTCATCCATAGTTGCCTGACTCCCCGTCGTGTAGATAATTACGATACGGGAGGGCTTACCATCTGG
CCCCAGTGCTGCAATGATACCGCGAGACCCACGCTCACCGGCTCCAGATTTATCAGCAATAAACCAGCCA
GCCGGAAGGGCCGAGCGCAGAAGTGGTCCTGCAACTTTATCCGCCTCCATCCAGTCTATTAATTGTTGCC
GGGAAGCTAGAGTAAGTAGTTCGCCAGTTAATAGTTTGCGCAACGTTGTTGCCATTGCTACAGGCATCGT
GGTGTCACGCTCGTCGTTTGGTATGGCTTCATTCAGCTCCGGTTCCCAACGATCAAGGCGAGTTACATGA
TCCCCCATGTTGTGCAAAAAAGCGGTTAGCTCCTTCGGTCCTCCGATCGTTGTCAGAAGTAAGTTGGCCG
CAGTGTTATCACTCATGGTTATGGCAGCACTGCATAATTCTCTTACTGTCATGCCATCCGTAAGATGCTT
TTCTGTGACTGGTGAGTACTCAACCAAGTCATTCTGAGAATAGTGTATGCGGCGACCGAGTTGCTCTTGC
CCGGCGTCAATACGGGATAATACCGCGCCACATAGCAGAACTTTAAAAGTGCTCATCATTGGAAAACGTT
CTTCGGGGCGAAAACTCTCAAGGATCTTACCGCTGTTGAGATCCAGTTCGATGTAACCCACTCGTGCACC
CAACTGATCTTCAGCATCTTTTACTTTCACCAGCGTTTCTGGGTGAGCAAAAACAGGAAGGCAAAATGCC
GCAAAAAAGGGAATAAGGGCGACACGGAAATGTTGAATACTCATACTCTTCCTTTTTCAATATTATTGAA
GCATTTATCAGGGTTATTGTCTCATGAGCGGATACATATTTGAATGTATTTAGAAAAATAAACAAATAGG
GGTTCCGCGCACATTTCCCCGAAAAGTGCCACCTGATGCGGTGTGAAATACCGCACAGATGCGTAAGGAG
AAAATACCGCATCAGGAAATTGTAAGCGTTAATATTTTGTTAAAATTCGCGTTAAATTTTTGTTAAATCA
GCTCATTTTTTAACCAATAGGCCGAAATCGGCAAAATCCCTTATAAATCAAAAGAATAGACCGAGATAGG
GT
[37 nt withheld, positions 4833-4869]
AAAGAACGTGGACTCCAACGTCAAAGG
[49 nt withheld, positions 4897-4945]
T
[91 nt withheld, positions 4947-5037]
G
[98 nt withheld, positions 5039-5136]
ACTTAATGCGCCGCTACAGGGCGCGTCCATTCGCCATTCAGGCTGCGCAACTGTTGGGAAGGGCGATCGG
TGCGGGCCTCTTCGCTATTACGCCAGCTGGCGAAAGGGGGATGTGCTGCAAGGCGATTAAGTTGGGTAAC
GCCAGGGTTTTCCCAGTCACGACGTTGTAAAACGACGGCCAGTGAATTGTAATACGACTCACTATA
