Features (pLannotate 1.2.2; 15 found; start..end, strand, type, name):
    171..542     +  CDS            ble: BLE_STRHI - Experimental evidence at protein level: Swiss-Prot protein existence level 1. Binding protein with a strong affinity to the bleomycin family of antibiotics. From Streptoalloteichus hindustanus.
    939..1646    +  CDS            mNeonGreen: mNeonGreen is a basic (constitutively fluorescent) green/yellow fluorescent protein published in 2013, derived from Branchiostoma lanceolatum. It is reported to be a very rapidly-maturing monomer with moderate acid sensitivity.
   2049..2420    +  CDS            ble: BLE_STRHI - Experimental evidence at protein level: Swiss-Prot protein existence level 1. Binding protein with a strong affinity to the bleomycin family of antibiotics. From Streptoalloteichus hindustanus.
   2467..2485    -  promoter       SP6 promoter: promoter for bacteriophage SP6 RNA polymerase
   2527..2543    -  protein_bind   lac operator: The lac repressor binds to the lac operator to inhibit transcription in E. coli. This inhibition can be relieved by adding lactose or isopropyl-β-D-thiogalactopyranoside (IPTG). lac repressor encoded by lacI
   2551..2581    -  promoter       lac promoter: promoter for the E. coli lac operon
   2596..2617    -  protein_bind   CAP binding site: CAP binding activates transcription in the presence of cAMP. E. coli catabolite activator protein
   2630..2722    -  CDS            lacI (fragment): lac repressor; lacI; The lac repressor binds to the lac operator to inhibit transcription in E. coli. This inhibition can be relieved by adding lactose or isopropyl-β-D-thiogalactopyranoside (IPTG).
   2905..3493    -  rep_origin     ori: high-copy-number ColE1/pMB1/pBR322/pUC origin of replication
   3664..4524    -  CDS            AmpR: β-lactamase; bla; confers resistance to ampicillin, carbenicillin, and related antibiotics
   4525..4629    -  promoter       AmpR promoter: bla
   4656..4706    +  misc_feature   bom (fragment): basis of mobility region from pBR322
   4734..5162    -  rep_origin     f1 ori (sequence partly withheld): f1 bacteriophage origin of replication; arrow indicates direction of (+) strand synthesis
   5166..5323    -  CDS            lacZα (fragment): LacZα fragment of β-galactosidase; lacZ fragment
   5326..2       +  promoter       T7 promoter (across the origin): promoter for bacteriophage T7 RNA polymerase
>Addgene plasmid #181935 | pPOTv7.1-phleo-mNG | depositor full sequence | sequence record 356272 | Updated Depositor Sequence
GGGCGAATTGGGCCCGTATAATGCAGACCTGCTGCAAGCTAGGGGCACAGCAAGGTCTTCTGAAATTCAT
GTTTTTTTTTTTTTTACTCTGCATTGCAGTCTCCGCTCTTATTTAGTTTTGCTTTACGTAAGGTCTCGTT
GCTGCCATAAAATAAGCTCTAGTGGAATTCATGGCTAAACTCACTTCTGCTGTACCAGTACTCACTGCTA
GAGATGTAGCTGGAGCTGTAGAGTTCTGGACTGATAGACTCGGATTCTCTAGAGATTTCGTAGAGGATGA
TTTCGCTGGAGTAGTAAGAGATGATGTAACTCTCTTCATATCTGCTGTACAAGATCAAGTAGTACCAGAT
AACACTCTCGCTTGGGTATGGGTAAGAGGACTCGATGAGCTCTACGCTGAGTGGTCTGAGGTAGTATCTA
CTAACTTCAGAGATGCTTCTGGACCAGCTATGACTGAGATAGGAGAGCAACCGTGGGGAAGAGAGTTCGC
TCTCAGAGATCCAGCTGGAAACTGCGTACACTTCGTAGCTGAGGAGCAAGATTAACCATGGTGCCCATTT
AGTTGGCTTTTCCCTTGTCTCGTGTCTTTTCCGTGGAAAGGTTCCCGGAGTAATCTGATGGCACAGCAGG
GAGGTGCGCCTGCAGGTTGGTTAGGAAGGGGGGATGATGTAAAAGAAGAAAATGGGGGGATTCGAGCCCC
ACGCGTTGCTCAAGCTGTGTAGCGCAGGCGTTTCCTTACATATTTCTCTAACAGGCACGGAAGCCTAACA
AATACACTTGGCTTATTTTTTTGCCCCCTCATGTCTTGTACAAATATTTGCGATAGCTTAGCTATCAGCC
ACATTAATCAAACAAGTATACCAACAAGCCCGAAAACAGAAACTCAACTGCAACGGGTACCTATGGGTTC
TGGTAGTGGTTCCGGTTCCGGTTCTAAGCTTGTCTCGAAAGGTGAGGAAGACAATATGGCCAGCTTGCCA
GCAACGCACGAGCTTCATATATTTGGGTCGATCAACGGTGTGGATTTCGACATGGTGGGTCAAGGCACAG
GTAATCCTAATGACGGGTATGAAGAACTCAATTTGAAGAGCACTAAGGGAGATCTCCAGTTTTCCCCGTG
GATTCTTGTGCCGCATATTGGTTATGGTTTTCATCAGTACTTACCATACCCCGATGGAATGTCGCCCTTC
CAAGCAGCTATGGTGGACGGCTCGGGGTATCAAGTACATCGCACCATGCAATTTGAGGACGGAGCATCCC
TCACCGTAAACTACCGCTATACGTATGAGGGGAGCCACATAAAAGGTGAGGCTCAAGTTAAAGGCACAGG
CTTCCCAGCTGACGGCCCGGTCATGACCAATTCATTAACCGCTGCTGATTGGTGCCGTTCTAAGAAGACC
TACCCTAACGACAAGACGATCATTAGTACTTTTAAGTGGAGTTATACCACAGGAAACGGAAAGCGGTATC
GAAGCACTGCTCGAACAACCTACACATTTGCGAAGCCAATGGCCGCGAACTACTTGAAGAACCAGCCAAT
GTATGTGTTTCGAAAAACGGAACTGAAGCATTCGAAAACCGAGCTTAATTTTAAAGAGTGGCAGAAGGCG
TTTACAGACGTGATGGGGATGGACGAATTGTATAAGGGATCCGGATCAGGATCTGGATCAGGATCGGGTA
GTTAAGAGCTCCGCTGCGCTTAAATGTCTTTCATTATAATCAATGTATAACCTTTATGTAGTATTTCAAT
CTATGCCGCTGTGTACGTGCACTGCGGTGCCTATCCTTCGGCATTAGAGAGTCACTGTTTGTGTAGATCG
TAGCTGCATGTCTGACATCTGGTTCATTAGTGCCGTTTTGAGTCTGCACTGTTGTGCAACTTGATATTCA
TCACTGCACACCAACCGTGTGTTTCCTCCTTTGGGTGCACCCTTTAATCCTTGTCTTCTCCTTTTTTGTC
TCTTTCCCCCTCGAAAAGGTGTCAAACTACTGCCGCATAAACTACGGTTATCCCAAATTTAAGAGAAAGC
AATAAAGCATCAGCTAGCATGGCTAAACTCACTTCTGCTGTACCAGTACTCACTGCTAGAGATGTAGCTG
GAGCTGTAGAGTTCTGGACTGATAGACTCGGATTCTCTAGAGATTTCGTAGAGGATGATTTCGCTGGAGT
AGTAAGAGATGATGTAACTCTCTTCATATCTGCTGTACAAGATCAAGTAGTACCAGATAACACTCTCGCT
TGGGTATGGGTAAGAGGACTCGATGAGCTCTACGCTGAGTGGTCTGAGGTAGTATCTACTAACTTCAGAG
ATGCTTCTGGACCAGCTATGACTGAGATAGGAGAGCAACCGTGGGGAAGAGAGTTCGCTCTCAGAGATCC
AGCTGGAAACTGCGTACACTTCGTAGCTGAGGAGCAAGATTAACTCGAGGCACAGGTCTCTCAAATTGGA
TGCATAGCTTGAGTATTCTATAGTGTCACCTAAATAGCTTGGCGTAATCATGGTCATAGCTGTTTCCTGT
GTGAAATTGTTATCCGCTCACAATTCCACACAACATACGAGCCGGAAGCATAAAGTGTAAAGCCTGGGGT
GCCTAATGAGTGAGCTAACTCACATTAATTGCGTTGCGCTCACTGCCCGCTTTCCAGTCGGGAAACCTGT
CGTGCCAGCTGCATTAATGAATCGGCCAACGCGCGGGGAGAGGCGGTTTGCGTATTGGGCGCTCTTCCGC
TTCCTCGCTCACTGACTCGCTGCGCTCGGTCGTTCGGCTGCGGCGAGCGGTATCAGCTCACTCAAAGGCG
GTAATACGGTTATCCACAGAATCAGGGGATAACGCAGGAAAGAACATGTGAGCAAAAGGCCAGCAAAAGG
CCAGGAACCGTAAAAAGGCCGCGTTGCTGGCGTTTTTCCATAGGCTCCGCCCCCCTGACGAGCATCACAA
AAATCGACGCTCAAGTCAGAGGTGGCGAAACCCGACAGGACTATAAAGATACCAGGCGTTTCCCCCTGGA
AGCTCCCTCGTGCGCTCTCCTGTTCCGACCCTGCCGCTTACCGGATACCTGTCCGCCTTTCTCCCTTCGG
GAAGCGTGGCGCTTTCTCATAGCTCACGCTGTAGGTATCTCAGTTCGGTGTAGGTCGTTCGCTCCAAGCT
GGGCTGTGTGCACGAACCCCCCGTTCAGCCCGACCGCTGCGCCTTATCCGGTAACTATCGTCTTGAGTCC
AACCCGGTAAGACACGACTTATCGCCACTGGCAGCAGCCACTGGTAACAGGATTAGCAGAGCGAGGTATG
TAGGCGGTGCTACAGAGTTCTTGAAGTGGTGGCCTAACTACGGCTACACTAGAAGAACAGTATTTGGTAT
CTGCGCTCTGCTGAAGCCAGTTACCTTCGGAAAAAGAGTTGGTAGCTCTTGATCCGGCAAACAAACCACC
GCTGGTAGCGGTGGTTTTTTTGTTTGCAAGCAGCAGATTACGCGCAGAAAAAAAGGATCTCAAGAAGATC
CTTTGATCTTTTCTACGGGGTCTGACGCTCAGTGGAACGAAAACTCACGTTAAGGGATTTTGGTCATGAG
ATTATCAAAAAGGATCTTCACCTAGATCCTTTTAAATTAAAAATGAAGTTTTAAATCAATCTAAAGTATA
TATGAGTAAACTTGGTCTGACAGTTACCAATGCTTAATCAGTGAGGCACCTATCTCAGCGATCTGTCTAT
TTCGTTCATCCATAGTTGCCTGACTCCCCGTCGTGTAGATAATTACGATACGGGAGGGCTTACCATCTGG
CCCCAGTGCTGCAATGATACCGCGAGACCCACGCTCACCGGCTCCAGATTTATCAGCAATAAACCAGCCA
GCCGGAAGGGCCGAGCGCAGAAGTGGTCCTGCAACTTTATCCGCCTCCATCCAGTCTATTAATTGTTGCC
GGGAAGCTAGAGTAAGTAGTTCGCCAGTTAATAGTTTGCGCAACGTTGTTGCCATTGCTACAGGCATCGT
GGTGTCACGCTCGTCGTTTGGTATGGCTTCATTCAGCTCCGGTTCCCAACGATCAAGGCGAGTTACATGA
TCCCCCATGTTGTGCAAAAAAGCGGTTAGCTCCTTCGGTCCTCCGATCGTTGTCAGAAGTAAGTTGGCCG
CAGTGTTATCACTCATGGTTATGGCAGCACTGCATAATTCTCTTACTGTCATGCCATCCGTAAGATGCTT
TTCTGTGACTGGTGAGTACTCAACCAAGTCATTCTGAGAATAGTGTATGCGGCGACCGAGTTGCTCTTGC
CCGGCGTCAATACGGGATAATACCGCGCCACATAGCAGAACTTTAAAAGTGCTCATCATTGGAAAACGTT
CTTCGGGGCGAAAACTCTCAAGGATCTTACCGCTGTTGAGATCCAGTTCGATGTAACCCACTCGTGCACC
CAACTGATCTTCAGCATCTTTTACTTTCACCAGCGTTTCTGGGTGAGCAAAAACAGGAAGGCAAAATGCC
GCAAAAAAGGGAATAAGGGCGACACGGAAATGTTGAATACTCATACTCTTCCTTTTTCAATATTATTGAA
GCATTTATCAGGGTTATTGTCTCATGAGCGGATACATATTTGAATGTATTTAGAAAAATAAACAAATAGG
GGTTCCGCGCACATTTCCCCGAAAAGTGCCACCTGATGCGGTGTGAAATACCGCACAGATGCGTAAGGAG
AAAATACCGCATCAGGAAATTGTAAGCGTTAATATTTTGTTAAAATTCGCGTTAAATTTTTGTTAAATCA
GCTCATTTTTTAACCAATAGGCCGAAATCGGCAAAATCCCTTATAAATCAAAAGAATAGACCGAGATAGG
GT
[37 nt withheld, positions 4833-4869]
AAAGAACGTGGACTCCAACGTCAAAGG
[49 nt withheld, positions 4897-4945]
T
[91 nt withheld, positions 4947-5037]
G
[124 nt withheld, positions 5039-5162]
CCATTCGCCATTCAGGCTGCGCAACTGTTGGGAAGGGCGATCGGTGCGGGCCTCTTCGCTATTACGCCAG
CTGGCGAAAGGGGGATGTGCTGCAAGGCGATTAAGTTGGGTAACGCCAGGGTTTTCCCAGTCACGACGTT
GTAAAACGACGGCCAGTGAATTGTAATACGACTCACTATA
